Addgene plasmid #218521: plentiCRISPR-v1 GFP FLVCR1_sg5
Purpose: sgRNA targeting human FLVCR1
Depositing lab: Kivanc Birsoy. Depositing organization: Rockefeller University. Publication: Integrative genetic analysis identifies FLVCR1 as a plasma-membrane choline transporter in mammals. Kenny TC, Khan A, Son Y, Yue L, Heissel S, Sharma A, Pasolli HA, Liu Y, Gamazon ER, Alwaseem H, Hite RK, Birsoy K. Cell Metab. 2023 Jun 6;35(6):1057-1071.e12. doi: 10.1016/j.cmet.2023.04.003. Epub 2023 Apr 25. PubMed 37100056.
Backbone
  Vector backbone: plentiCRISPR-v1 GFP
  Vector type: Lentiviral, CRISPR
  Selectable markers: GFP
Growth in bacteria
  Bacterial resistance: Ampicillin, 100 μg/mL
  Growth temperature: 37°C
  Growth strain: NEB Stable
  Copy number: Unknown
Gene/Insert
  Gene/Insert name: FLVCR1 (alt name: MFSD7b)
  gRNA/shRNA sequence: 5’-GTAGGCCAGCATGTACACCA-3’
  Species: H. sapiens (human)
  Entrez Gene: FLVCR1 (a.k.a. AXPC1, FLVCR, MFSD7B, PCA, PCARP, SLC49A1)
Terms and licenses: Academic/Nonprofit Terms; Industry Terms: Not Available to Industry
How to cite: plentiCRISPR-v1 GFP FLVCR1_sg5 was a gift from Kivanc Birsoy (Addgene plasmid # 218521 ; http://n2t.net/addgene:218521 ; RRID:Addgene_218521)
