[The description below was written by a language model from this plasmid's Addgene catalogue record and pLannotate feature annotations shown in this document.]
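Description:
plentiCRISPR-v1 GFP FLVCR1_sg5 is an all-in-one lentiviral CRISPR/Cas9 plasmid carrying a single guide RNA directed against human FLVCR1 (also known as MFSD7B or SLC49A1). It is built on the plentiCRISPR-v1 GFP backbone, a third-generation-style transfer vector. An RSV promoter fused to a truncated HIV-1 5' LTR drives production of the viral genome in packaging cells. The Ψ packaging signal, a gag fragment, the RRE and a cPPT/CTS support encapsidation, Rev-dependent nuclear export and transduction. The ΔU3 3' LTR makes the integrated provirus self-inactivating. In bacteria the plasmid is maintained through a high-copy ColE1/pUC-type origin and selected with ampicillin via the β-lactamase gene. The backbone also contains an f1 origin, an SV40 origin and poly(A) signal, and remnants of a lac/lacZα cloning region with T7 and T3 promoters.

The payload consists of two expression units. A human U6 RNA polymerase III promoter transcribes the FLVCR1-targeting spacer joined to the Streptococcus pyogenes gRNA scaffold. Downstream, an EF-1α core promoter drives S. pyogenes Cas9, which is annotated as contiguous N- and C-terminal portions that together span the full coding sequence. EGFP follows Cas9, and a WPRE after it enhances transcript expression. The feature table does not annotate the element linking Cas9 to EGFP, so how the two are co-expressed is not stated. GFP is the only listed selectable marker, meaning transduced mammalian cells are identified or sorted by fluorescence rather than by drug selection. According to the record, the construct is intended for Cas9-mediated targeting of FLVCR1 in human cells, in connection with work that identified this protein as a plasma-membrane choline transporter.
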