Features (pLannotate 1.2.2; 29 found; start..end, strand, type, name):
      1..227     +  promoter       RSV promoter: Rous sarcoma virus enhancer/promoter
    228..408     +  LTR            5' LTR (truncated): truncated 5' long terminal repeat (LTR) from HIV-1
    455..580     +  misc_feature   HIV-1 Ψ: packaging signal of human immunodeficiency virus type 1
    564..927     +  CDS            HIV-1 gag (fragment): gag protein from human immunodeficiency virus 1; gag
   1073..1306    +  misc_feature   RRE: The Rev response element (RRE) of HIV-1 allows for Rev-dependent mRNA export from the nucleus to the cytoplasm.
   1683..1709    +  CDS            Rev (fragment): human immunodeficiency virus 1 (HIV-1) Rev protein; rev; enhances nuclear export of unspliced and incompletely spliced viral mRNAs
   1713..1953    +  promoter       U6 promoter: RNA polymerase III promoter for human U6 snRNA
   1982..2057    +  misc_RNA       gRNA scaffold: guide RNA scaffold for the Streptococcus pyogenes CRISPR/Cas9 system
   2105..2222    +  misc_feature   cPPT/CTS: central polypurine tract and central termination sequence of HIV-1
   2291..2502    +  promoter       EF-1α core promoter: core promoter for human elongation factor EF-1α
   2606..4207    +  CDS            Cas9(N): N-terminal portion of Streptococcus pyogenes Cas9 (Zetsche et al., 2015)
   4208..6706    +  CDS            Cas9(C): C-terminal portion of Streptococcus pyogenes Cas9 (Zetsche et al., 2015)
   6827..7543    +  CDS            EGFP: EGFP is a basic (constitutively fluorescent) green fluorescent protein published in 1996, derived from Aequorea victoria. It is reported to be a rapidly-maturing weak dimer with moderate acid sensitivity.
   7562..8150    +  misc_feature   WPRE: woodchuck hepatitis virus posttranscriptional regulatory element
   8201..8220    +  misc_feature   cPPT/CTS (fragment): central polypurine tract and central termination sequence of HIV-1
   8222..8455    +  LTR            3' LTR (ΔU3): self-inactivating 3' long terminal repeat (LTR) from HIV-1
   8533..8654    +  polyA_signal   SV40 poly(A) signal: SV40 polyadenylation signal
   8694..8829    +  rep_origin     SV40 ori: SV40 origin of replication
   8850..8868    -  promoter       T7 promoter: promoter for bacteriophage T7 RNA polymerase
   8876..9031    +  CDS            lacZα (fragment): LacZα fragment of β-galactosidase; lacZ fragment
   9036..9464    +  rep_origin     f1 ori (sequence partly withheld): f1 bacteriophage origin of replication; arrow indicates direction of (+) strand synthesis
   9517..9621    +  promoter       AmpR promoter: bla
   9622..10482   +  CDS            AmpR: β-lactamase; bla; confers resistance to ampicillin, carbenicillin, and related antibiotics
  10653..11241   +  rep_origin     ori: high-copy-number ColE1/pMB1/pBR322/pUC origin of replication
  11424..11516   +  CDS            lacI (fragment): lac repressor; lacI; The lac repressor binds to the lac operator to inhibit transcription in E. coli. This inhibition can be relieved by adding lactose or isopropyl-β-D-thiogalactopyranoside (IPTG).
  11529..11550   +  protein_bind   CAP binding site: CAP binding activates transcription in the presence of cAMP. E. coli catabolite activator protein
  11565..11595   +  promoter       lac promoter: promoter for the E. coli lac operon
  11599..11621   +  protein_bind   lac operator (fragment): The lac repressor binds to the lac operator to inhibit transcription in E. coli. This inhibition can be relieved by adding lactose or isopropyl-β-D-thiogalactopyranoside (IPTG). lac repressor encoded by lacI
  11664..11682   +  promoter       T3 promoter: promoter for bacteriophage T3 RNA polymerase
>Addgene plasmid #218521 | plentiCRISPR-v1 GFP FLVCR1_sg5 | addgene full sequence | sequence record 432477 | Addgene NGS Result
TGTAGTCTTATGCAATACTCTTGTAGTCTTGCAACATGGTAACGATGAGTTAGCAACATGCCTTACAAGG
AGAGAAAAAGCACCGTGCATGCCGATTGGTGGAAGTAAGGTGGTACGATCGTGCCTTATTAGGAAGGCAA
CAGACGGGTCTGACATGGATTGGACGAACCACTGAATTGCCGCATTGCAGAGATATTGTATTTAAGTGCC
TAGCTCGATACATAAACGGGTCTCTCTGGTTAGACCAGATCTGAGCCTGGGAGCTCTCTGGCTAACTAGG
GAACCCACTGCTTAAGCCTCAATAAAGCTTGCCTTGAGTGCTTCAAGTAGTGTGTGCCCGTCTGTTGTGT
GACTCTGGTAACTAGAGATCCCTCAGACCCTTTTAGTCAGTGTGGAAAATCTCTAGCAGTGGCGCCCGAA
CAGGGACTTGAAAGCGAAAGGGAAACCAGAGGAGCTCTCTCGACGCAGGACTCGGCTTGCTGAAGCGCGC
ACGGCAAGAGGCGAGGGGCGGCGACTGGTGAGTACGCCAAAAATTTTGACTAGCGGAGGCTAGAAGGAGA
GAGATGGGTGCGAGAGCGTCAGTATTAAGCGGGGGAGAATTAGATCGCGATGGGAAAAAATTCGGTTAAG
GCCAGGGGGAAAGAAAAAATATAAATTAAAACATATAGTATGGGCAAGCAGGGAGCTAGAACGATTCGCA
GTTAATCCTGGCCTGTTAGAAACATCAGAAGGCTGTAGACAAATACTGGGACAGCTACAACCATCCCTTC
AGACAGGATCAGAAGAACTTAGATCATTATATAATACAGTAGCAACCCTCTATTGTGTGCATCAAAGGAT
AGAGATAAAAGACACCAAGGAAGCTTTAGACAAGATAGAGGAAGAGCAAAACAAAAGTAAGACCACCGCA
CAGCAAGCGGCCGCTGATCTTCAGACCTGGAGGAGGAGATATGAGGGACAATTGGAGAAGTGAATTATAT
AAATATAAAGTAGTAAAAATTGAACCATTAGGAGTAGCACCCACCAAGGCAAAGAGAAGAGTGGTGCAGA
GAGAAAAAAGAGCAGTGGGAATAGGAGCTTTGTTCCTTGGGTTCTTGGGAGCAGCAGGAAGCACTATGGG
CGCAGCGTCAATGACGCTGACGGTACAGGCCAGACAATTATTGTCTGGTATAGTGCAGCAGCAGAACAAT
TTGCTGAGGGCTATTGAGGCGCAACAGCATCTGTTGCAACTCACAGTCTGGGGCATCAAGCAGCTCCAGG
CAAGAATCCTGGCTGTGGAAAGATACCTAAAGGATCAACAGCTCCTGGGGATTTGGGGTTGCTCTGGAAA
ACTCATTTGCACCACTGCTGTGCCTTGGAATGCTAGTTGGAGTAATAAATCTCTGGAACAGATTTGGAAT
CACACGACCTGGATGGAGTGGGACAGAGAAATTAACAATTACACAAGCTTAATACACTCCTTAATTGAAG
AATCGCAAAACCAGCAAGAAAAGAATGAACAAGAATTATTGGAATTAGATAAATGGGCAAGTTTGTGGAA
TTGGTTTAACATAACAAATTGGCTGTGGTATATAAAATTATTCATAATGATAGTAGGAGGCTTGGTAGGT
TTAAGAATAGTTTTTGCTGTACTTTCTATAGTGAATAGAGTTAGGCAGGGATATTCACCATTATCGTTTC
AGACCCACCTCCCAACCCCGAGGGGACCCAGAGAGGGCCTATTTCCCATGATTCCTTCATATTTGCATAT
ACGATACAAGGCTGTTAGAGAGATAATTAGAATTAATTTGACTGTAAACACAAAGATATTAGTACAAAAT
ACGTGACGTAGAAAGTAATAATTTCTTGGGTAGTTTGCAGTTTTAAAATTATGTTTTAAAATGGACTATC
ATATGCTTACCGTAACTTGAAAGTATTTCGATTTCTTGGCTTTATATATCTTGTGGAAAGGACGAAACAC
CGTAGGCCAGCATGTACACCAGTTTTAGAGCTAGAAATAGCAAGTTAAAATAAGGCTAGTCCGTTATCAA
CTTGAAAAAGTGGCACCGAGTCGGTGCTTTTTTGAATTCTAGATCTTGAGACAAATGGCAGTATTCATCC
ACAATTTTAAAAGAAAAGGGGGGATTGGGGGGTACAGTGCAGGGGAAAGAATAGTAGACATAATAGCAAC
AGACATACAAACTAAAGAATTACAAAAACAAATTACAAAAATTCAAAATTTTCGGGTTTATTACAGGGAC
AGCAGAGATCCACTTTGGCGCCGGCTCGAGTGGCTCCGGTGCCCGTCAGTGGGCAGAGCGCACATCGCCC
ACAGTCCCCGAGAAGTTGGGGGGAGGGGTCGGCAATTGAACCGGTGCCTAGAGAAGGTGGCGCGGGGTAA
ACTGGGAAAGTGATGTCGTGTACTGGCTCCGCCTTTTTCCCGAGGGTGGGGGAGAACCGTATATAAGTGC
AGTAGTCGCCGTGAACGTTCTTTTTCGCAACGGGTTTGCCGCCAGAACACAGGTGTCGTGACGCGGGATC
CGCCACCATGGATTACAAAGACGATGACGATAAGATGGCCCCAAAGAAGAAGCGGAAGGTCGGTATCCAC
GGAGTCCCAGCAGCCGACAAGAAGTACAGCATCGGCCTGGACATCGGCACCAACTCTGTGGGCTGGGCCG
TGATCACCGACGAGTACAAGGTGCCCAGCAAGAAATTCAAGGTGCTGGGCAACACCGACCGGCACAGCAT
CAAGAAGAACCTGATCGGAGCCCTGCTGTTCGACAGCGGCGAAACAGCCGAGGCCACCCGGCTGAAGAGA
ACCGCCAGAAGAAGATACACCAGACGGAAGAACCGGATCTGCTATCTGCAAGAGATCTTCAGCAACGAGA
TGGCCAAGGTGGACGACAGCTTCTTCCACAGACTGGAAGAGTCCTTCCTGGTGGAAGAGGATAAGAAGCA
CGAGCGGCACCCCATCTTCGGCAACATCGTGGACGAGGTGGCCTACCACGAGAAGTACCCCACCATCTAC
CACCTGAGAAAGAAACTGGTGGACAGCACCGACAAGGCCGACCTGCGGCTGATCTATCTGGCCCTGGCCC
ACATGATCAAGTTCCGGGGCCACTTCCTGATCGAGGGCGACCTGAACCCCGACAACAGCGACGTGGACAA
GCTGTTCATCCAGCTGGTGCAGACCTACAACCAGCTGTTCGAGGAAAACCCCATCAACGCCAGCGGCGTG
GACGCCAAGGCCATCCTGTCTGCCAGACTGAGCAAGAGCAGACGGCTGGAAAATCTGATCGCCCAGCTGC
CCGGCGAGAAGAAGAATGGCCTGTTCGGAAACCTGATTGCCCTGAGCCTGGGCCTGACCCCCAACTTCAA
GAGCAACTTCGACCTGGCCGAGGATGCCAAACTGCAGCTGAGCAAGGACACCTACGACGACGACCTGGAC
AACCTGCTGGCCCAGATCGGCGACCAGTACGCCGACCTGTTTCTGGCCGCCAAGAACCTGTCCGACGCCA
TCCTGCTGAGCGACATCCTGAGAGTGAACACCGAGATCACCAAGGCCCCCCTGAGCGCCTCTATGATCAA
GAGATACGACGAGCACCACCAGGACCTGACCCTGCTGAAAGCTCTCGTGCGGCAGCAGCTGCCTGAGAAG
TACAAAGAGATTTTCTTCGACCAGAGCAAGAACGGCTACGCCGGCTACATTGACGGCGGAGCCAGCCAGG
AAGAGTTCTACAAGTTCATCAAGCCCATCCTGGAAAAGATGGACGGCACCGAGGAACTGCTCGTGAAGCT
GAACAGAGAGGACCTGCTGCGGAAGCAGCGGACCTTCGACAACGGCAGCATCCCCCACCAGATCCACCTG
GGAGAGCTGCACGCCATTCTGCGGCGGCAGGAAGATTTTTACCCATTCCTGAAGGACAACCGGGAAAAGA
TCGAGAAGATCCTGACCTTCCGCATCCCCTACTACGTGGGCCCTCTGGCCAGGGGAAACAGCAGATTCGC
CTGGATGACCAGAAAGAGCGAGGAAACCATCACCCCCTGGAACTTCGAGGAAGTGGTGGACAAGGGCGCT
TCCGCCCAGAGCTTCATCGAGCGGATGACCAACTTCGATAAGAACCTGCCCAACGAGAAGGTGCTGCCCA
AGCACAGCCTGCTGTACGAGTACTTCACCGTGTATAACGAGCTGACCAAAGTGAAATACGTGACCGAGGG
AATGAGAAAGCCCGCCTTCCTGAGCGGCGAGCAGAAAAAGGCCATCGTGGACCTGCTGTTCAAGACCAAC
CGGAAAGTGACCGTGAAGCAGCTGAAAGAGGACTACTTCAAGAAAATCGAGTGCTTCGACTCCGTGGAAA
TCTCCGGCGTGGAAGATCGGTTCAACGCCTCCCTGGGCACATACCACGATCTGCTGAAAATTATCAAGGA
CAAGGACTTCCTGGACAATGAGGAAAACGAGGACATTCTGGAAGATATCGTGCTGACCCTGACACTGTTT
GAGGACAGAGAGATGATCGAGGAACGGCTGAAAACCTATGCCCACCTGTTCGACGACAAAGTGATGAAGC
AGCTGAAGCGGCGGAGATACACCGGCTGGGGCAGGCTGAGCCGGAAGCTGATCAACGGCATCCGGGACAA
GCAGTCCGGCAAGACAATCCTGGATTTCCTGAAGTCCGACGGCTTCGCCAACAGAAACTTCATGCAGCTG
ATCCACGACGACAGCCTGACCTTTAAAGAGGACATCCAGAAAGCCCAGGTGTCCGGCCAGGGCGATAGCC
TGCACGAGCACATTGCCAATCTGGCCGGCAGCCCCGCCATTAAGAAGGGCATCCTGCAGACAGTGAAGGT
GGTGGACGAGCTCGTGAAAGTGATGGGCCGGCACAAGCCCGAGAACATCGTGATCGAAATGGCCAGAGAG
AACCAGACCACCCAGAAGGGACAGAAGAACAGCCGCGAGAGAATGAAGCGGATCGAAGAGGGCATCAAAG
AGCTGGGCAGCCAGATCCTGAAAGAACACCCCGTGGAAAACACCCAGCTGCAGAACGAGAAGCTGTACCT
GTACTACCTGCAGAATGGGCGGGATATGTACGTGGACCAGGAACTGGACATCAACCGGCTGTCCGACTAC
GATGTGGACCATATCGTGCCTCAGAGCTTTCTGAAGGACGACTCCATCGACAACAAGGTGCTGACCAGAA
GCGACAAGAACCGGGGCAAGAGCGACAACGTGCCCTCCGAAGAGGTCGTGAAGAAGATGAAGAACTACTG
GCGGCAGCTGCTGAACGCCAAGCTGATTACCCAGAGAAAGTTCGACAATCTGACCAAGGCCGAGAGAGGC
GGCCTGAGCGAACTGGATAAGGCCGGCTTCATCAAGAGACAGCTGGTGGAAACCCGGCAGATCACAAAGC
ACGTGGCACAGATCCTGGACTCCCGGATGAACACTAAGTACGACGAGAATGACAAGCTGATCCGGGAAGT
GAAAGTGATCACCCTGAAGTCCAAGCTGGTGTCCGATTTCCGGAAGGATTTCCAGTTTTACAAAGTGCGC
GAGATCAACAACTACCACCACGCCCACGACGCCTACCTGAACGCCGTCGTGGGAACCGCCCTGATCAAAA
AGTACCCTAAGCTGGAAAGCGAGTTCGTGTACGGCGACTACAAGGTGTACGACGTGCGGAAGATGATCGC
CAAGAGCGAGCAGGAAATCGGCAAGGCTACCGCCAAGTACTTCTTCTACAGCAACATCATGAACTTTTTC
AAGACCGAGATTACCCTGGCCAACGGCGAGATCCGGAAGCGGCCTCTGATCGAGACAAACGGCGAAACCG
GGGAGATCGTGTGGGATAAGGGCCGGGATTTTGCCACCGTGCGGAAAGTGCTGAGCATGCCCCAAGTGAA
TATCGTGAAAAAGACCGAGGTGCAGACAGGCGGCTTCAGCAAAGAGTCTATCCTGCCCAAGAGGAACAGC
GATAAGCTGATCGCCAGAAAGAAGGACTGGGACCCTAAGAAGTACGGCGGCTTCGACAGCCCCACCGTGG
CCTATTCTGTGCTGGTGGTGGCCAAAGTGGAAAAGGGCAAGTCCAAGAAACTGAAGAGTGTGAAAGAGCT
GCTGGGGATCACCATCATGGAAAGAAGCAGCTTCGAGAAGAATCCCATCGACTTTCTGGAAGCCAAGGGC
TACAAAGAAGTGAAAAAGGACCTGATCATCAAGCTGCCTAAGTACTCCCTGTTCGAGCTGGAAAACGGCC
GGAAGAGAATGCTGGCCTCTGCCGGCGAACTGCAGAAGGGAAACGAACTGGCCCTGCCCTCCAAATATGT
GAACTTCCTGTACCTGGCCAGCCACTATGAGAAGCTGAAGGGCTCCCCCGAGGATAATGAGCAGAAACAG
CTGTTTGTGGAACAGCACAAGCACTACCTGGACGAGATCATCGAGCAGATCAGCGAGTTCTCCAAGAGAG
TGATCCTGGCCGACGCTAATCTGGACAAAGTGCTGTCCGCCTACAACAAGCACCGGGATAAGCCCATCAG
AGAGCAGGCCGAGAATATCATCCACCTGTTTACCCTGACCAATCTGGGAGCCCCTGCCGCCTTCAAGTAC
TTTGACACCACCATCGACCGGAAGAGGTACACCAGCACCAAAGAGGTGCTGGACGCCACCCTGATCCACC
AGAGCATCACCGGCCTGTACGAGACACGGATCGACCTGTCTCAGCTGGGAGGCGACAAGCGTCCTGCTGC
TACTAAGAAAGCTGGTCAAGCTAAGAAAAAGAAAGCTAGCGGCAGCGGCGCCACCAACTTCAGCCTGCTG
AAGCAGGCCGGCGACGTGGAGGAGAACCCCGGCCCCATGGTGTCTAAGGGCGAAGAGCTGTTCACCGGGG
TGGTGCCCATCCTGGTCGAGCTGGACGGCGACGTAAACGGCCACAAGTTCAGCGTGTCCGGCGAGGGCGA
GGGCGATGCCACCTACGGCAAGCTGACCCTGAAGTTCATCTGCACCACCGGCAAGCTGCCCGTGCCCTGG
CCCACCCTCGTGACCACCCTGACCTACGGCGTGCAGTGCTTCAGCCGCTACCCCGACCACATGAAGCAGC
ACGACTTCTTCAAGTCCGCCATGCCCGAAGGCTACGTCCAGGAGCGCACCATCTTCTTCAAGGACGACGG
CAACTACAAGACCCGCGCCGAGGTGAAGTTCGAGGGCGACACCCTGGTGAACCGCATCGAGCTGAAGGGC
ATCGACTTCAAGGAGGACGGCAACATCCTGGGGCACAAGCTGGAGTACAACTACAACAGCCACAACGTCT
ATATCATGGCCGACAAGCAGAAGAACGGCATCAAGGTGAACTTCAAGATCCGCCACAACATCGAGGACGG
CAGCGTGCAGCTCGCCGACCACTACCAGCAGAACACCCCCATCGGCGACGGCCCCGTGCTGCTGCCCGAC
AACCACTACCTGAGCACCCAGTCCGCCCTGAGCAAAGACCCCAACGAGAAGCGCGATCACATGGTCCTGC
TGGAGTTCGTGACCGCCGCCGGGATCACTCTCGGCATGGACGAGCTGTACAAGTAAACGCGTTAAGTCGA
CAATCAACCTCTGGATTACAAAATTTGTGAAAGATTGACTGGTATTCTTAACTATGTTGCTCCTTTTACG
CTATGTGGATACGCTGCTTTAATGCCTTTGTATCATGCTATTGCTTCCCGTATGGCTTTCATTTTCTCCT
CCTTGTATAAATCCTGGTTGCTGTCTCTTTATGAGGAGTTGTGGCCCGTTGTCAGGCAACGTGGCGTGGT
GTGCACTGTGTTTGCTGACGCAACCCCCACTGGTTGGGGCATTGCCACCACCTGTCAGCTCCTTTCCGGG
ACTTTCGCTTTCCCCCTCCCTATTGCCACGGCGGAACTCATCGCCGCCTGCCTTGCCCGCTGCTGGACAG
GGGCTCGGCTGTTGGGCACTGACAATTCCGTGGTGTTGTCGGGGAAATCATCGTCCTTTCCTTGGCTGCT
CGCCTGTGTTGCCACCTGGATTCTGCGCGGGACGTCCTTCTGCTACGTCCCTTCGGCCCTCAATCCAGCG
GACCTTCCTTCCCGCGGCCTGCTGCCGGCTCTGCGGCCTCTTCCGCGTCTTCGCCTTCGCCCTCAGACGA
GTCGGATCTCCCTTTGGGCCGCCTCCCCGCGTCGACTTTAAGACCAATGACTTACAAGGCAGCTGTAGAT
CTTAGCCACTTTTTAAAAGAAAAGGGGGGACTGGAAGGGCTAATTCACTCCCAACGAAGACAAGATCTGC
TTTTTGCTTGTACTGGGTCTCTCTGGTTAGACCAGATCTGAGCCTGGGAGCTCTCTGGCTAACTAGGGAA
CCCACTGCTTAAGCCTCAATAAAGCTTGCCTTGAGTGCTTCAAGTAGTGTGTGCCCGTCTGTTGTGTGAC
TCTGGTAACTAGAGATCCCTCAGACCCTTTTAGTCAGTGTGGAAAATCTCTAGCAGTACGTATAGTAGTT
CATGTCATCTTATTATTCAGTATTTATAACTTGCAAAGAAATGAATATCAGAGAGTGAGAGGAACTTGTT
TATTGCAGCTTATAATGGTTACAAATAAAGCAATAGCATCACAAATTTCACAAATAAAGCATTTTTTTCA
CTGCATTCTAGTTGTGGTTTGTCCAAACTCATCAATGTATCTTATCATGTCTGGCTCTAGCTATCCCGCC
CCTAACTCCGCCCATCCCGCCCCTAACTCCGCCCAGTTCCGCCCATTCTCCGCCCCATGGCTGACTAATT
TTTTTTATTTATGCAGAGGCCGAGGCCGCCTCGGCCTCTGAGCTATTCCAGAAGTAGTGAGGAGGCTTTT
TTGGAGGCCTAGGGACGTACCCAATTCGCCCTATAGTGAGTCGTATTACGCGCGCTCACTGGCCGTCGTT
TTACAACGTCGTGACTGGGAAAACCCTGGCGTTACCCAACTTAATCGCCTTGCAGCACATCCCCCTTTCG
CCAGCTGGCGTAATAGCGAAGAGGCCCGCACCGATCGCCCTTCCCAACAGTTGCGCAGCCTGAATGGCGA
ATGGG
[124 nt withheld, positions 9036-9159]
C
[91 nt withheld, positions 9161-9251]
A
[49 nt withheld, positions 9253-9301]
CCTTTGACGTTGGAGTCCACGTTCTTT
[37 nt withheld, positions 9329-9365]
ACCCTATCTCGGTCTATTCTTTTGATTTATAAGGGATTTTGCCGATTTCGGCCTATTGGTTAAAAAATGA
GCTGATTTAACAAAAATTTAACGCGAATTTTAACAAAATATTAACGCTTACAATTTAGGTGGCACTTTTC
GGGGAAATGTGCGCGGAACCCCTATTTGTTTATTTTTCTAAATACATTCAAATATGTATCCGCTCATGAG
ACAATAACCCTGATAAATGCTTCAATAATATTGAAAAAGGAAGAGTATGAGTATTCAACATTTCCGTGTC
GCCCTTATTCCCTTTTTTGCGGCATTTTGCCTTCCTGTTTTTGCTCACCCAGAAACGCTGGTGAAAGTAA
AAGATGCTGAAGATCAGTTGGGTGCACGAGTGGGTTACATCGAACTGGATCTCAACAGCGGTAAGATCCT
TGAGAGTTTTCGCCCCGAAGAACGTTTTCCAATGATGAGCACTTTTAAAGTTCTGCTATGTGGCGCGGTA
TTATCCCGTATTGACGCCGGGCAAGAGCAACTCGGTCGCCGCATACACTATTCTCAGAATGACTTGGTTG
AGTACTCACCAGTCACAGAAAAGCATCTTACGGATGGCATGACAGTAAGAGAATTATGCAGTGCTGCCAT
AACCATGAGTGATAACACTGCGGCCAACTTACTTCTGACAACGATCGGAGGACCGAAGGAGCTAACCGCT
TTTTTGCACAACATGGGGGATCATGTAACTCGCCTTGATCGTTGGGAACCGGAGCTGAATGAAGCCATAC
CAAACGACGAGCGTGACACCACGATGCCTGTAGCAATGGCAACAACGTTGCGCAAACTATTAACTGGCGA
ACTACTTACTCTAGCTTCCCGGCAACAATTAATAGACTGGATGGAGGCGGATAAAGTTGCAGGACCACTT
CTGCGCTCGGCCCTTCCGGCTGGCTGGTTTATTGCTGATAAATCTGGAGCCGGTGAGCGTGGGTCTCGCG
GTATCATTGCAGCACTGGGGCCAGATGGTAAGCCCTCCCGTATCGTAGTTATCTACACGACGGGGAGTCA
GGCAACTATGGATGAACGAAATAGACAGATCGCTGAGATAGGTGCCTCACTGATTAAGCATTGGTAACTG
TCAGACCAAGTTTACTCATATATACTTTAGATTGATTTAAAACTTCATTTTTAATTTAAAAGGATCTAGG
TGAAGATCCTTTTTGATAATCTCATGACCAAAATCCCTTAACGTGAGTTTTCGTTCCACTGAGCGTCAGA
CCCCGTAGAAAAGATCAAAGGATCTTCTTGAGATCCTTTTTTTCTGCGCGTAATCTGCTGCTTGCAAACA
AAAAAACCACCGCTACCAGCGGTGGTTTGTTTGCCGGATCAAGAGCTACCAACTCTTTTTCCGAAGGTAA
CTGGCTTCAGCAGAGCGCAGATACCAAATACTGTTCTTCTAGTGTAGCCGTAGTTAGGCCACCACTTCAA
GAACTCTGTAGCACCGCCTACATACCTCGCTCTGCTAATCCTGTTACCAGTGGCTGCTGCCAGTGGCGAT
AAGTCGTGTCTTACCGGGTTGGACTCAAGACGATAGTTACCGGATAAGGCGCAGCGGTCGGGCTGAACGG
GGGGTTCGTGCACACAGCCCAGCTTGGAGCGAACGACCTACACCGAACTGAGATACCTACAGCGTGAGCT
ATGAGAAAGCGCCACGCTTCCCGAAGGGAGAAAGGCGGACAGGTATCCGGTAAGCGGCAGGGTCGGAACA
GGAGAGCGCACGAGGGAGCTTCCAGGGGGAAACGCCTGGTATCTTTATAGTCCTGTCGGGTTTCGCCACC
TCTGACTTGAGCGTCGATTTTTGTGATGCTCGTCAGGGGGGCGGAGCCTATGGAAAAACGCCAGCAACGC
GGCCTTTTTACGGTTCCTGGCCTTTTGCTGGCCTTTTGCTCACATGTTCTTTCCTGCGTTATCCCCTGAT
TCTGTGGATAACCGTATTACCGCCTTTGAGTGAGCTGATACCGCTCGCCGCAGCCGAACGACCGAGCGCA
GCGAGTCAGTGAGCGAGGAAGCGGAAGAGCGCCCAATACGCAAACCGCCTCTCCCCGCGCGTTGGCCGAT
TCATTAATGCAGCTGGCACGACAGGTTTCCCGACTGGAAAGCGGGCAGTGAGCGCAACGCAATTAATGTG
AGTTAGCTCACTCATTAGGCACCCCAGGCTTTACACTTTATGCTTCCGGCTCGTATGTTGTGTGGAATTG
TGAGCGGATAACAATTTCACACAGGAAACAGCTATGACCATGATTACGCCAAGCGCGCAATTAACCCTCA
CTAAAGGGAACAAAAGCTGGAGCTGCAAGCTTAA
